Addgene plasmid #81272: pDONR223_SPATA8_p.E18K
Purpose: Gateway Donor vector containing SPATA8 , part of the Target Accelerator Plasmid Collection.
Depositing lab: Jesse Boehm & William Hahn & David Root. Depositing organization: Broad Institute. Publication: Systematic Functional Interrogation of Rare Cancer Variants Identifies Oncogenic Alleles. Kim E, Ilic N, Shrestha Y, Zou L, Kamburov A, Zhu C, Yang X, Lubonja R, Tran N, Nguyen C, Lawrence MS, Piccioni F, Bagul M, Doench JG, Chouinard CR, Wu X, Hogstrom L, Natoli T, Tamayo P, Horn H, Corsello SM, Lage K, Root DE, Subramanian A, Golub TR, Getz G, Boehm JS, Hahn WC. Cancer Discov. 2016 Jul;6(7):714-26. doi: 10.1158/2159-8290.CD-16-0160. Epub 2016 May 4. PubMed 27147599.
Backbone
  Vector backbone: pDONR223
  Backbone manufacturer: Invitrogen
  Backbone size w/o insert (bp): 2790
  Vector type: Gateway Entry vector
Growth in bacteria
  Bacterial resistance: Spectinomycin, 50 μg/mL
  Growth temperature: 37°C
  Growth strain: DH5alpha
  Copy number: High Copy
Gene/Insert
  Gene/Insert name: SPATA8
  Species: H. sapiens (human)
  Mutation: E18K
  GenBank ID: NM_173499.4
  Entrez Gene: SPATA8 (a.k.a. SRG8)
  Promoter: None
  Cloning method: Gateway Cloning
  Sequencing primers: 5′ M13pUC-fwd; 3′ M13-Rev
Terms and licenses: Academic/Nonprofit Terms; Industry Terms: Not Available to Industry
Depositor comments: Closed state: stop codon immediately follows insert
How to cite: pDONR223_SPATA8_p.E18K was a gift from Jesse Boehm & William Hahn & David Root (Addgene plasmid # 81272 ; http://n2t.net/addgene:81272 ; RRID:Addgene_81272)
