[The description below was written by a language model from this plasmid's Addgene catalogue record and pLannotate feature annotations shown in this document.]
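Description:
pDONR223_SPATA8_p.E18K is a Gateway entry clone built on the Invitrogen pDONR223 backbone and carries the human SPATA8 (also known as SRG8) open reading frame with an E18K missense substitution. It is a small plasmid of about 3.1 kb, maintained in E. coli through a high-copy ColE1/pUC-type origin. Selection is with spectinomycin, conferred by the aadA aminoglycoside adenylyltransferase gene (SmR). Annotated fragments of a class 1 integron Pc promoter and a gentamicin acetyltransferase gene lie just upstream of this marker. They are probably remnants of the cassette from which the marker was derived. Short lacZα and lacI fragments are likewise backbone remnants, and rrnB T1 and T2 terminators help insulate the cloning region from read-through transcription.

The SPATA8 coding sequence (about 315 bp) is flanked on both sides by attL recombination sites. The automated annotation labels both as attL3, a mutant attL version. These sites allow the ORF to be moved by an LR Clonase reaction into any compatible Gateway destination vector. The entry clone itself has no promoter driving the insert, so it is not meant for expression. A T7 promoter sits outside the downstream att site and points back toward the insert, and M13 primer sites allow sequence verification. The clone is in the "closed" configuration, meaning a stop codon immediately follows the insert, so the protein would be made with a native C-terminus and cannot be fused to C-terminal tags supplied by a destination vector.

The plasmid belongs to the Target Accelerator Plasmid Collection, a resource for systematic functional testing of rare cancer-associated variants. It serves as the source clone for shuttling this SPATA8 allele into expression vectors.
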