Features (pLannotate 1.2.2; 12 found; start..end, strand, type, name):
     38..74      -  CDS            lacZα (fragment): LacZα fragment of β-galactosidase; lacZ fragment
     91..186     +  protein_bind   attL3: mutant version of attL; recombination site for the Gateway® LR reaction LR Clonase™
    189..503     +  CDS            SPATA8: SPAT8_HUMAN - Experimental evidence at protein level: Swiss-Prot protein existence level 1. From Homo sapiens (Human).
    511..606     -  protein_bind   attL3: mutant version of attL; recombination site for the Gateway® LR reaction LR Clonase™
    625..643     -  promoter       T7 promoter: promoter for bacteriophage T7 RNA polymerase
    833..856     +  promoter       Pc promoter (fragment): intI1 (promoter lies within the coding sequence); class 1 integron promoter
   1032..1088    +  CDS            GmR (fragment): gentamycin acetyltransferase; aacC1; confers resistance to gentamycin
   1095..1886    +  CDS            SmR: aminoglycoside adenylyltransferase (Murphy, 1985); aadA; confers resistance to spectinomycin and streptomycin
   1979..2567    +  rep_origin     ori: high-copy-number ColE1/pMB1/pBR322/pUC origin of replication
   2750..2842    +  CDS            lacI (fragment): lac repressor; lacI; The lac repressor binds to the lac operator to inhibit transcription in E. coli. This inhibition can be relieved by adding lactose or isopropyl-β-D-thiogalactopyranoside (IPTG).
   2897..2924    -  terminator     rrnB T2 terminator: transcription terminator T2 from the E. coli rrnB gene
   3056..3099    +  terminator     rrnB T1 terminator: Escherichia coli rrnB; transcription terminator T1 from the E. coli rrnB gene
>Addgene plasmid #81272 | pDONR223_SPATA8_p.E18K | addgene full sequence | sequence record 168307 | Addgene NGS Result
GGCAGTTCCCTACTCTCGCGTTAACGCTAGCATGGATGTTTTCCCAGTCACGACGTTGTAAAACGACGGC
CAGTCTTAAGCTCGGGCCCCAAATAATGATTTTATTTTGACTGATAGTGACCTGTTCGTTGCAACAAATT
GATGAGCAATGCTTTTTTATAATGACAACTTTGTACAAAAAAGTTGGCATGGCCCCGGCTGGGATGTCAG
GGGCCCAGGACAACTCCTGTCTCTACCAGAAAATTGCCCCCTCTTTTCAGAGGCTGCCTTGTCCTAGAAC
CTCGTCGCGACATTTCTCAGAAGCCATGACATGTCCCTGCGGCTGGAGGCCTTTCAAGGGTGGCCCAGGA
GGCCTCAAGGGCCCGGTGTGGCCTGCAAAGGAAGAGAACAGCTGTTCTCACGGAAGGATCCAAAGGGTTC
AAAGGCGAAGGGTGCCATCTGCTTCCCCACTGATTCAGAAGATAAACAGGAGAAGTGTCCTGTTTCACCC
ATATTGCTGGTCCTGATTGCCAACTTTCTTGTACAAAGTTGGCATTATAAGAAAGCATTGCTTATCAATT
TGTTGCAACGAACAGGTCACTATCAGTCAAAATAAAATCATTATTTGCCATCCAGCTGATATCCCCTATA
GTGAGTCGTATTACATGGTCATAGCTGTTTCCTGGCAGCTCTGGCCCGTGTCTCAAAATCTCTGATGTTA
CATTGCACAAGATAAAAATATATCATCATGCCTCCTCTAGACCAGCCAGGACAGAAATGCCTCGACTTCG
CTGCTACCCAAGGTTGCCGGGTGACGCACACCGTGGAAACGGATGAAGGCACGAACCCAGTGGACATAAG
CCTGTTCGGTTCGTAAGCTGTAATGCAAGTAGCGTATGCGCTCACGCAACTGGTCCAGAACCTTGACCGA
ACGCAGCGGTGGTAACGGCGCAGTGGCGGTTTTCATGGCTTGTTATGACTGTTTTTTTGGGGTACAGTCT
ATGCCTCGGGCATCCAAGCAGCAAGCGCGTTACGCCGTGGGTCGATGTTTGATGTTATGGAGCAGCAACG
ATGTTACGCAGCAGGGCAGTCGCCCTAAAACAAAGTTAAACATTATGAGGGAAGCGGTGATCGCCGAAGT
ATCGACTCAACTATCAGAGGTAGTTGGCGTCATCGAGCGCCATCTCGAACCGACGTTGCTGGCCGTACAT
TTGTACGGCTCCGCAGTGGATGGCGGCCTGAAGCCACACAGTGATATTGATTTGCTGGTTACGGTGACCG
TAAGGCTTGATGAAACAACGCGGCGAGCTTTGATCAACGACCTTTTGGAAACTTCGGCTTCCCCTGGAGA
GAGCGAGATTCTCCGCGCTGTAGAAGTCACCATTGTTGTGCACGACGACATCATTCCGTGGCGTTATCCA
GCTAAGCGCGAACTGCAATTTGGAGAATGGCAGCGCAATGACATTCTTGCAGGTATCTTCGAGCCAGCCA
CGATCGACATTGATCTGGCTATCTTGCTGACAAAAGCAAGAGAACATAGCGTTGCCTTGGTAGGTCCAGC
GGCGGAGGAACTCTTTGATCCGGTTCCTGAACAGGATCTATTTGAGGCGCTAAATGAAACCTTAACGCTA
TGGAACTCGCCGCCCGACTGGGCTGGCGATGAGCGAAATGTAGTGCTTACGTTGTCCCGCATTTGGTACA
GCGCAGTAACCGGCAAAATCGCGCCGAAGGATGTCGCTGCCGACTGGGCAATGGAGCGCCTGCCGGCCCA
GTATCAGCCCGTCATACTTGAAGCTAGACAGGCTTATCTTGGACAAGAAGAAGATCGCTTGGCCTCGCGC
GCAGATCAGTTGGAAGAATTTGTCCACTACGTGAAAGGCGAGATCACCAAGGTAGTCGGCAAATAACCCT
CGAGCCACCCATGACCAAAATCCCTTAACGTGAGTTACGCGTCGTTCCACTGAGCGTCAGACCCCGTAGA
AAAGATCAAAGGATCTTCTTGAGATCCTTTTTTTCTGCGCGTAATCTGCTGCTTGCAAACAAAAAAACCA
CCGCTACCAGCGGTGGTTTGTTTGCCGGATCAAGAGCTACCAACTCTTTTTCCGAAGGTAACTGGCTTCA
GCAGAGCGCAGATACCAAATACTGTTCTTCTAGTGTAGCCGTAGTTAGGCCACCACTTCAAGAACTCTGT
AGCACCGCCTACATACCTCGCTCTGCTAATCCTGTTACCAGTGGCTGCTGCCAGTGGCGATAAGTCGTGT
CTTACCGGGTTGGACTCAAGACGATAGTTACCGGATAAGGCGCAGCGGTCGGGCTGAACGGGGGGTTCGT
GCACACAGCCCAGCTTGGAGCGAACGACCTACACCGAACTGAGATACCTACAGCGTGAGCTATGAGAAAG
CGCCACGCTTCCCGAAGGGAGAAAGGCGGACAGGTATCCGGTAAGCGGCAGGGTCGGAACAGGAGAGCGC
ACGAGGGAGCTTCCAGGGGGAAACGCCTGGTATCTTTATAGTCCTGTCGGGTTTCGCCACCTCTGACTTG
AGCGTCGATTTTTGTGATGCTCGTCAGGGGGGCGGAGCCTATGGAAAAACGCCAGCAACGCGGCCTTTTT
ACGGTTCCTGGCCTTTTGCTGGCCTTTTGCTCACATGTTCTTTCCTGCGTTATCCCCTGATTCTGTGGAT
AACCGTATTACCGCCTTTGAGTGAGCTGATACCGCTCGCCGCAGCCGAACGACCGAGCGCAGCGAGTCAG
TGAGCGAGGAAGCGGAAGAGCGCCCAATACGCAAACCGCCTCTCCCCGCGCGTTGGCCGATTCATTAATG
CAGCTGGCACGACAGGTTTCCCGACTGGAAAGCGGGCAGTGAGCGCAACGCAATTAATACGCGTACCGCT
AGCCAGGAAGAGTTTGTAGAAACGCAAAAAGGCCATCCGTCAGGATGGCCTTCTGCTTAGTTTGATGCCT
GGCAGTTTATGGCGGGCGTCCTGCCCGCCACCCTCCGGGCCGTTGCTTCACAACGTTCAAATCCGCTCCC
GGCGGATTTGTCCTACTCAGGAGAGCGTTCACCGACAAACAACAGATAAAACGAAAGGCCCAGTCTTCCG
ACTGAGCCTTTCGTTTTATTTGATGCCT
