>Addgene plasmid #81272 | pDONR223_SPATA8_p.E18K | depositor partial sequence | sequence record 154591 | Insert sequence
ATGGCCCCGGCTGGGATGTCAGGGGCCCAGGACAACTCCTGTCTCTACCAGAAAATTGCCCCCTCTTTTC
AGAGGCTGCCTTGTCCTAGAACCTCGTCGCGACATTTCTCAGAAGCCATGACATGTCCCTGCGGCTGGAG
GCCTTTCAAGGGTGGCCCAGGAGGCCTCAAGGGCCCGGTGTGGCCTGCAAAGGAAGAGAACAGCTGTTCT
CACGGAAGGATCCAAAGGGTTCAAAGGCGAAGGGTGCCATCTGCTTCCCCACTGATTCAGAAGATAAACA
GGAGAAGTGTCCTGTTTCACCCATATTGCTGGTCC
